Addgene plasmid #79471: pDGE13
Purpose: sgRNA shuttle vector; module 6
Depositing lab: Johannes Stuttmann. Depositing organization: Martin-Luther-Universitaet Halle-Wittenberg, Faculty of Medicine. Publication: Generation of chromosomal deletions in dicotyledonous plants employing a user-friendly genome editing toolkit. Ordon J, Gantner J, Kemna J, Schwalgun L, Reschke M, Streubel J, Boch J, Stuttmann J. Plant J. 2016 Aug 31. doi: 10.1111/tpj.13319. PubMed 27579989.
Backbone
  Vector backbone: pUC57
  Modifications to backbone: BsaI site (in bla) eliminated
  Vector type: CRISPR, Synthetic Biology
Growth in bacteria
  Bacterial resistance: Chloramphenicol and Ampicillin, 25 & 100 μg/mL
  Growth temperature: 37°C
  Growth strain: ccdB Survival
  Copy number: High Copy
Gene/Insert
  Gene/Insert name: pAtU6-ccdB-sgRNA
  gRNA/shRNA sequence: none, empty sgRNA shuttle vector
  Insert size (bp): 1498
  Mutation: BsaI site eliminated
  Entrez Gene: ccdB(letD) (a.k.a. D616_p97105, Fpla045)
Terms and licenses: Academic/Nonprofit Terms; Industry Terms: Not Available to Industry
How to cite: pDGE13 was a gift from Johannes Stuttmann (Addgene plasmid # 79471 ; http://n2t.net/addgene:79471 ; RRID:Addgene_79471)
