[The description below was written by a language model from this plasmid's Addgene catalogue record and the feature table of its GenBank file.]
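Description:
pDGE13 is an empty sgRNA shuttle vector, designated module 6, from a plant genome editing toolkit developed for generating chromosomal deletions in dicotyledonous plants. It is a 4,372 bp circular plasmid built on pUC57. It carries the high-copy ColE1/pUC origin and an ampicillin resistance gene (bla) from which a BsaI site has been removed. The record notes that a BsaI site was also eliminated within the insert. Remnants of the lac promoter/operator region and the M13 primer sites flank the cloning region.

The roughly 1.5 kb insert is recorded as pAtU6-ccdB-sgRNA, that is, an Arabidopsis U6 promoter followed by a ccdB cassette and an sgRNA scaffold. The feature table annotates a chloramphenicol acetyltransferase gene with its own cat promoter, the ccdB toxin gene, and immediately downstream the Streptococcus pyogenes Cas9 guide RNA scaffold. The U6 promoter itself is not annotated, but by the insert name it presumably lies upstream of the CmR-ccdB block. U6 promoters are RNA polymerase III promoters commonly used to drive small guide RNA transcripts.

The CmR-ccdB block acts as a placeholder with negative selection. Because CcdB poisons DNA gyrase, the empty vector has to be maintained in a ccdB-tolerant strain under chloramphenicol and ampicillin selection. Replacing the cassette with a target-specific guide sequence would give a complete U6-driven sgRNA unit and allow growth in standard E. coli. The removal of BsaI sites and the numbered module designation suggest Golden Gate-style assembly of several sgRNA units into a recipient vector. However, the record does not specify the enzymes, the overhangs or the destination plasmid.
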