LOCUS       Exported 4372 bp ds-DNA circular SYN 13-MAY-2021
DEFINITION  sgRNA shuttle vector; module 6.
ACCESSION   .
VERSION     .
KEYWORDS    pDGE13
SOURCE      synthetic DNA construct
  ORGANISM  synthetic DNA construct
REFERENCE   1 (bases 1 to 4372)
  AUTHORS   Ordon J, Gantner J, Kemna J, Schwalgun L, Reschke M, Streubel J,
            Boch J, Stuttmann J
  TITLE     Generation of chromosomal deletions in dicotyledonous plants
            employing a user-friendly genome editing toolkit.
  JOURNAL   Plant J. 2016 Aug 31. doi: 10.1111/tpj.13319.
  PUBMED    27579989
REFERENCE   2 (bases 1 to 4372)
  AUTHORS   .
  TITLE     Direct Submission
  JOURNAL   Exported May 13, 2021 from SnapGene Server 1.1.58
            http://www.snapgene.com
FEATURES             Location/Qualifiers
     source          1..4372
                     /organism="synthetic DNA construct"
                     /mol_type="other DNA"
     primer_bind     complement(29..51)
                     /label=pGEX 3'
                     /note="pGEX vectors, reverse primer"
     primer_bind     151..170
                     /label=pRS-marker
                     /note="pRS vectors, use to sequence yeast selectable
                     marker"
     primer_bind     364..386
                     /label=M13/pUC Forward
                     /note="In lacZ gene"
     primer_bind     378..395
                     /label=M13 Forward
                     /note="In lacZ gene. Also called M13-F20 or M13 (-21)
                     Forward"
     primer_bind     379..395
                     /label=M13 fwd
                     /note="common sequencing primer, one of multiple similar
                     variants"
     promoter        550..652
                     /label=cat promoter
                     /note="promoter of the E. coli cat gene encoding
                     chloramphenicol acetyltransferase"
     CDS             653..1312
                     /codon_start=1
                     /gene="cat"
                     /product="chloramphenicol acetyltransferase"
                     /label=CmR
                     /note="confers resistance to chloramphenicol"
                     /translation="MEKKITGYTTVDISQWHRKEHFEAFQSVAQCTYNQTVQLDITAFL
                     KTVKKNKHKFYPAFIHILARLMNAHPEFRMAMKDGELVIWDSVHPCYTVFHEQTETFSS
                     LWSEYHDDFRQFLHIYSQDVACYGENLAYFPKGFIENMFFVSANPWVSFTSFDLNVANM
                     DNFFAPVFTMGKYYTQGDKVLMPLAIQVHHAVCDGFHVGRMLNELQQYCDEWQGGA"
     primer_bind     complement(719..738)
                     /label=CAT-R
                     /note="Chloramphenicol resistance gene, reverse primer"
     CDS             1654..1959
                     /codon_start=1
                     /gene="ccdB"
                     /product="CcdB, a bacterial toxin that poisons DNA gyrase"
                     /label=ccdB
                     /note="Plasmids containing the ccdB gene cannot be
                     propagated in standard E. coli strains."
                     /translation="MQFKVYTYKRESRYRLFVDVQSDIIDTPGRRMVIPLASARLLSDK
                     VSRELYPVVHIGDESWRMMTTDMASVPVSVIGEEVADLSHRENDIKNAINLMFWGI"
     primer_bind     1838..1857
                     /label=ccdB-fwd
                     /note="ccdB gene, forward primer"
     misc_RNA        1997..2072
                     /label=gRNA scaffold
                     /note="guide RNA scaffold for the Streptococcus pyogenes
                     CRISPR/Cas9 system"
     primer_bind     complement(2151..2167)
                     /label=M13 rev
                     /note="common sequencing primer, one of multiple similar
                     variants"
     primer_bind     complement(2151..2167)
                     /label=M13 Reverse
                     /note="In lacZ gene. Also called M13-rev"
     primer_bind     complement(2164..2186)
                     /label=M13/pUC Reverse
                     /note="In lacZ gene"
     protein_bind    2175..2191
                     /label=lac operator
                     /bound_moiety="lac repressor encoded by lacI"
                     /note="The lac repressor binds to the lac operator to
                     inhibit transcription in E. coli. This inhibition can be
                     relieved by adding lactose or
                     isopropyl-beta-D-thiogalactopyranoside (IPTG)."
     promoter        complement(2199..2229)
                     /label=lac promoter
                     /note="promoter for the E. coli lac operon"
     protein_bind    2244..2265
                     /label=CAP binding site
                     /bound_moiety="E. coli catabolite activator protein"
                     /note="CAP binding activates transcription in the presence
                     of cAMP."
     primer_bind     complement(2382..2399)
                     /label=L4440
                     /note="L4440 vector, forward primer"
     rep_origin      complement(2553..3141)
                     /direction=LEFT
                     /label=ori
                     /note="high-copy-number ColE1/pMB1/pBR322/pUC origin of
                     replication"
     primer_bind     complement(2633..2652)
                     /label=pBR322ori-F
                     /note="pBR322 origin, forward primer"
     CDS             complement(3312..4172)
                     /codon_start=1
                     /gene="bla"
                     /product="beta-lactamase"
                     /label=AmpR
                     /note="confers resistance to ampicillin, carbenicillin, and
                     related antibiotics"
                     /translation="MSIQHFRVALIPFFAAFCLPVFAHPETLVKVKDAEDQLGARVGYI
                     ELDLNSGKILESFRPEERFPMMSTFKVLLCGAVLSRIDAGQEQLGRRIHYSQNDLVEYS
                     PVTEKHLTDGMTVRELCSAAITMSDNTAANLLLTTIGGPKELTAFLHNMGDHVTRLDRW
                     EPELNEAIPNDERDTTMPVAMATTLRKLLTGELLTLASRQQLIDWMEADKVAGPLLRSA
                     LPAGWFIADKSGAGERGSRGIIAALGPDGKPSRIVVIYTTGSQATMDERNRQIAEIGAS
                     LIKHW"
     primer_bind     3935..3954
                     /label=Amp-R
                     /note="Ampicillin resistance gene, reverse primer"
     promoter        complement(4173..4277)
                     /gene="bla"
                     /label=AmpR promoter
     primer_bind     4345..4363
                     /label=pBRforEco
                     /note="pBR322 vectors, upsteam of EcoRI site, forward
                     primer"
ORIGIN
        1 tcgcgcgttt cggtgatgac ggtgaaaacc tctgacacat gcagctcccg gagacggtca
       61 cagcttgtct gtaagcggat gccgggagca gacaagcccg tcagggcgcg tcagcgggtg
      121 ttggcgggtg tcggggctgg cttaactatg cggcatcaga gcagattgta ctgagagtgc
      181 accatatgcg gtgtgaaata ccgcacagat gcgtaaggag aaaataccgc atcaggcgcc
      241 attcgccatt caggctgcgc aactgttggg aagggcgatc ggtgcgggcc tcttcgctat
      301 tacgccagct ggcgaaaggg ggatgtgctg caaggcgatt aagttgggta acgccagggt
      361 tttcccagtc acgacgttgt aaaacgacgg ccagtgaatt cgagctcggt acctcgcgaa
      421 tgcatctaga ttggtctcat ccgtaagttg aaaacaatct tcaaaagtcc cacatcgctt
      481 agataagaaa acgaagctga gtttatatac agctagagtc gaagtagtga ttgaagtctt
      541 ctgagacgtt gatcggcacg taagaggttc caactttcac cataatgaaa taagatcact
      601 accgggcgta ttttttgagt tatcgagatt ttcaggagct aaggaagcta aaatggagaa
      661 aaaaatcact ggatatacca ccgttgatat atcccaatgg catcgtaaag aacattttga
      721 ggcatttcag tcagttgctc aatgtaccta taaccagacc gttcagctgg atattacggc
      781 ctttttaaag accgtaaaga aaaataagca caagttttat ccggccttta ttcacattct
      841 tgcccgcctg atgaatgctc atccggaatt ccgtatggca atgaaagacg gtgagctggt
      901 gatatgggat agtgttcacc cttgttacac cgttttccat gagcaaactg aaacgttttc
      961 atcgctctgg agtgaatacc acgacgattt ccggcagttt ctacacatat attcgcaaga
     1021 tgtggcgtgt tacggtgaaa acctggccta tttccctaaa gggtttattg agaatatgtt
     1081 tttcgtctca gccaatccct gggtgagttt caccagtttt gatttaaacg tggccaatat
     1141 ggacaacttc ttcgcccccg ttttcaccat gggcaaatat tatacgcaag gcgacaaggt
     1201 gctgatgccg ctggcgattc aggttcatca tgccgtctgt gatggcttcc atgtcggcag
     1261 aatgcttaat gaattacaac agtactgcga tgagtggcag ggcggggcgt aatcgcgtgg
     1321 atccggctta ctaaaagcca gataacagta tgcgtatttg cgcgctgatt tttgcggtat
     1381 aagaatatat actgatatgt atacccgaag tatgtcaaaa agaggtatgc tatgaagcag
     1441 cgtattacag tgacagttga cagcgacagc tatcagttgc tcaaggcata tatgatgtca
     1501 atatctccgg tctggtaagc acaaccatgc agaatgaagc ccgtcgtctg cgtgccgaac
     1561 gctggaaagc ggaaaatcag gaagggatgg ctgaggtcgc ccggtttatt gaaatgaacg
     1621 gctcttttgc tgacgagaac aggggctggt gaaatgcagt ttaaggttta cacctataaa
     1681 agagagagcc gttatcgtct gtttgtggat gtacagagtg atattattga cacgcccggg
     1741 cgacggatgg tgatccccct ggccagtgca cgtctgctgt cagataaagt ctcccgtgaa
     1801 ctttacccgg tggtgcatat cggggatgaa agctggcgca tgatgaccac cgatatggcc
     1861 agtgtgccgg tttccgttat cggggaagaa gtggctgatc tcagccaccg cgaaaatgac
     1921 atcaaaaacg ccattaacct gatgttctgg ggaatataaa tgtcaggctc ccttatacac
     1981 agccagtcga agacttgttt tagagctaga aatagcaagt taaaataagg ctagtccgtt
     2041 atcaacttga aaaagtggca ccgagtcggt gctttttttt ccagtgagac caaatcggat
     2101 cccgggcccg tcgactgcag aggcctgcat gcaagcttgg cgtaatcatg gtcatagctg
     2161 tttcctgtgt gaaattgtta tccgctcaca attccacaca acatacgagc cggaagcata
     2221 aagtgtaaag cctggggtgc ctaatgagtg agctaactca cattaattgc gttgcgctca
     2281 ctgcccgctt tccagtcggg aaacctgtcg tgccagctgc attaatgaat cggccaacgc
     2341 gcggggagag gcggtttgcg tattgggcgc tcttccgctt cctcgctcac tgactcgctg
     2401 cgctcggtcg ttcggctgcg gcgagcggta tcagctcact caaaggcggt aatacggtta
     2461 tccacagaat caggggataa cgcaggaaag aacatgtgag caaaaggcca gcaaaaggcc
     2521 aggaaccgta aaaaggccgc gttgctggcg tttttccata ggctccgccc ccctgacgag
     2581 catcacaaaa atcgacgctc aagtcagagg tggcgaaacc cgacaggact ataaagatac
     2641 caggcgtttc cccctggaag ctccctcgtg cgctctcctg ttccgaccct gccgcttacc
     2701 ggatacctgt ccgcctttct cccttcggga agcgtggcgc tttctcatag ctcacgctgt
     2761 aggtatctca gttcggtgta ggtcgttcgc tccaagctgg gctgtgtgca cgaacccccc
     2821 gttcagcccg accgctgcgc cttatccggt aactatcgtc ttgagtccaa cccggtaaga
     2881 cacgacttat cgccactggc agcagccact ggtaacagga ttagcagagc gaggtatgta
     2941 ggcggtgcta cagagttctt gaagtggtgg cctaactacg gctacactag aagaacagta
     3001 tttggtatct gcgctctgct gaagccagtt accttcggaa aaagagttgg tagctcttga
     3061 tccggcaaac aaaccaccgc tggtagcggt ggtttttttg tttgcaagca gcagattacg
     3121 cgcagaaaaa aaggatctca agaagatcct ttgatctttt ctacggggtc tgacgctcag
     3181 tggaacgaaa actcacgtta agggattttg gtcatgagat tatcaaaaag gatcttcacc
     3241 tagatccttt taaattaaaa atgaagtttt aaatcaatct aaagtatata tgagtaaact
     3301 tggtctgaca gttaccaatg cttaatcagt gaggcaccta tctcagcgat ctgtctattt
     3361 cgttcatcca tagttgcctg actccccgtc gtgtagataa ctacgatacg ggagggctta
     3421 ccatctggcc ccagtgctgc aatgataccg cgagaaccac gctcaccggc tccagattta
     3481 tcagcaataa accagccagc cggaagggcc gagcgcagaa gtggtcctgc aactttatcc
     3541 gcctccatcc agtctattaa ttgttgccgg gaagctagag taagtagttc gccagttaat
     3601 agtttgcgca acgttgttgc cattgctaca ggcatcgtgg tgtcacgctc gtcgtttggt
     3661 atggcttcat tcagctccgg ttcccaacga tcaaggcgag ttacatgatc ccccatgttg
     3721 tgcaaaaaag cggttagctc cttcggtcct ccgatcgttg tcagaagtaa gttggccgca
     3781 gtgttatcac tcatggttat ggcagcactg cataattctc ttactgtcat gccatccgta
     3841 agatgctttt ctgtgactgg tgagtactca accaagtcat tctgagaata gtgtatgcgg
     3901 cgaccgagtt gctcttgccc ggcgtcaata cgggataata ccgcgccaca tagcagaact
     3961 ttaaaagtgc tcatcattgg aaaacgttct tcggggcgaa aactctcaag gatcttaccg
     4021 ctgttgagat ccagttcgat gtaacccact cgtgcaccca actgatcttc agcatctttt
     4081 actttcacca gcgtttctgg gtgagcaaaa acaggaaggc aaaatgccgc aaaaaaggga
     4141 ataagggcga cacggaaatg ttgaatactc atactcttcc tttttcaata ttattgaagc
     4201 atttatcagg gttattgtct catgagcgga tacatatttg aatgtattta gaaaaataaa
     4261 caaatagggg ttccgcgcac atttccccga aaagtgccac ctgacgtcta agaaaccatt
     4321 attatcatga cattaaccta taaaaatagg cgtatcacga ggccctttcg tc
//
