>Addgene plasmid #79471 | pDGE13 | addgene partial sequence | sequence record 153859 | CAT-R 5'-GCAACTGACTGAAATGCCTC-3'
CCATTGGGATATATCAACGGTGGTATATCCAGTGATTTTTTTCTCCATTTTAGCTTCCTTAGCTCCTGAA
AATCTCGATAACTCAAAAAATACGCCCGGTAGTGATCTTATTTCATTATGGTGAAAGTTGGAACCTCTTA
CGTGCCGATCAACGTCTCAGAAGACTTCAATCACTACTTCGACTCTAGCTGTATATAAACTCAGCTTCGT
TTTCTTATCTAAGCGATGTGGGACTTTTGAAGATTGTTTTCAACTTACGGATGAGACCAATCTAGATGCA
TTCGCGAGGTACCGAGCTCGAATTCACTGGCCGTCGTTTTACAACGTCGTGACTGGGAAAACCCTGGCGT
TACCCAACTTAATCGCCTTGCAGCACATCCCCCTTTCGCCAGCTGGCGTAATAGCGAAGAGGCCCGCACC
GATCGCCCTTCCCAACAGTTGCGCAGCCTGAATGGCGAATGGCGCCTGATGCGGTATTTTCTCCTTACGC
ATCTGTGCGGTATTTCACACCGCATATGGTGCACTCTCAGTACAATCTGCTCTGATGCCGCATAGTTAAG
CCAGCCCCGACACCCGCCAACACCCGCTGACGCGCCCTGACGGGCTTGTCTGCTCCCGGCATCCGCTTAC
AGACAAGCTGTGACCGTCTCCGGGAGCTGCATGTGTCAGAGGTTTTCACCGTCATCACCGAAACGCGCGA
GACGAAAGGGCCTCGTGATACGCCTATTTTTATAGGTTAATGTCATGATAATAATGGTTTCTTAGACGTC
AGGTGGCACTTTTCGGGGAAATGTGCGCGGAACCCCTATTTGTTTATTTTTCTAAATACATTCAAATATG
TATCCGCTCATGAGACAATAACCCTGATAAATGCTTCAATAATATTGAAAAAGGAAGAGTATGAGTATTC
AACATTTCCGTGTCGCCCTTATTCCCTTTTTTGCGGCATTTTGCCTTCCTGTTTTTGCTCACCCAGAAAC
GCTGGTGAAAGTAAAAGATGCTGAAGATCAGTTGGGTGCACGAGTGGGTTACATCGAACTGGAT
