>Addgene plasmid #79471 | pDGE13 | addgene partial sequence | sequence record 153860 | ccdB-Fwd 5'-GCATGATGACCACCGATATG-3'
GTTATCGGGGAAGAAGTGGCTGATCTCAGCCACCGCGAAAATGACATCAAAAACGCCATTAACCTGATGT
TCTGGGGAATATAAATGTCAGGCTCCCTTATACACAGCCAGTCGAAGACTTGTTTTAGAGCTAGAAATAG
CAAGTTAAAATAAGGCTAGTCCGTTATCAACTTGAAAAAGTGGCACCGAGTCGGTGCTTTTTTTTCCAGT
GAGACCAAATCGGATCCCGGGCCCGTCGACTGCAGAGGCCTGCATGCAAGCTTGGCGTAATCATGGTCAT
AGCTGTTTCCTGTGTGAAATTGTTATCCGCTCACAATTCCACACAACATACGAGCCGGAAGCATAAAGTG
TAAAGCCTGGGGTGCCTAATGAGTGAGCTAACTCACATTAATTGCGTTGCGCTCACTGCCCGCTTTCCAG
TCGGGAAACCTGTCGTGCCAGCTGCATTAATGAATCGGCCAACGCGCGGGGAGAGGCGGTTTGCGTATTG
GGCGCTCTTCCGCTTCCTCGCTCACTGACTCGCTGCGCTCGGTCGTTCGGCTGCGGCGAGCGGTATCAGC
TCACTCAAAGGCGGTAATACGGTTATCCACAGAATCAGGGGATAACGCAGGAAAGAACATGTGAGCAAAA
GGCCAGCAAAAGGCCAGGAACCGTAAAAAGGCCGCGTTGCTGGCGTTTTTCCATAGGCTCCGCCCCCCTG
ACGAGCATCACAAAAATCGACGCTCAAGTCAGAGGTGGCGAAACCCGACAGGACTATAAAGATACCAGGC
GTTTCCCCCTGGAAGCTCCCTCGTGCGCTCTCCTGTTCCGACCCTGCCGCTTACCGGATACCTGTCCGCC
TTTCTCCCTTCGGGAAGCGTGGCGCTTTCTCATAGCTCACGCTGTAGGTATCTCAGTTCGGTGTAGGTCG
TTCGCTCCAAGCTGGGCTGTGTGCACGAA
